Addgene plasmid #128081: NaVSp1 Ms CTD pIRES
Purpose: Mammalian cell expression vector for (NaVSp1 1-220 NaVMs 222-274) chimera bacterial sodium channel.
Depositing lab: Dan Minor. Depositing organization: University of California, San Francisco (UCSF). Publication: Unfolding of a Temperature-Sensitive Domain Controls Voltage-Gated Channel Activation. Arrigoni C, Rohaim A, Shaya D, Findeisen F, Stein RA, Nurva SR, Mishra S, Mchaourab HS, Minor DL Jr. Cell. 2016 Feb 25;164(5):922-36. doi: 10.1016/j.cell.2016.02.001. PubMed 26919429.
Backbone
  Vector backbone: pIRES
  Backbone manufacturer: Clontech
  Vector type: Mammalian Expression
Growth in bacteria
  Bacterial resistance: Kanamycin, 50 μg/mL
  Growth temperature: 37°C
  Growth strain: DH5alpha
  Copy number: High Copy
Gene/Insert
  Gene/Insert name: NavSp1_MsCTD
  Species: Silicibacter pomeroyi/Magnetococcus sp
  GenBank ID: AY392137.1
  Cloning method: Unknown
  Sequencing primers: 5′ CMV FWD
Terms and licenses: Academic/Nonprofit Terms; Industry Terms: Not Available to Industry
How to cite: NaVSp1 Ms CTD pIRES was a gift from Dan Minor (Addgene plasmid # 128081 ; http://n2t.net/addgene:128081 ; RRID:Addgene_128081)
