[The description below was written by a language model from this plasmid's Addgene catalogue record and pLannotate feature annotations shown in this document.]
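Description:
NaVSp1 Ms CTD pIRES is a mammalian expression plasmid built on a Clontech pIRES-type backbone, about 6.1 kb according to the sequenced record. It encodes a chimeric bacterial voltage-gated sodium channel. The insert, NavSp1_MsCTD, joins residues 1-220 of NaVSp1 from Silicibacter pomeroyi to residues 222-274 of NaVMs from Magnetococcus sp., so the C-terminal portion (the "CTD" of the name) of one channel is placed on the body of another. The automated annotation does not label the channel coding sequence itself. An unannotated gap of roughly 800 nt between the two multiple cloning site fragments, just downstream of the promoter, is where the insert would be expected to sit. The cloning method is not recorded.

Expression is driven by the human cytomegalovirus immediate early enhancer and promoter. Downstream of the cloning site lie an EMCV internal ribosome entry site (IRES2) and EGFP, followed by an SV40 polyadenylation signal. The channel and EGFP are therefore translated from a single bicistronic transcript as separate proteins, and green fluorescence marks transfected cells without a tag being fused to the channel. This arrangement suits picking out expressing cells for functional study of the channel, although the record states the purpose only as mammalian cell expression of the chimera.

The plasmid is propagated in E. coli through a high-copy ColE1/pUC-type origin and selected with kanamycin. The Tn5 NeoR/KanR gene is preceded by both a bacterial promoter and the SV40 early promoter and ends with an HSV TK poly(A) signal, so it could also support G418 selection in mammalian cells. An f1 origin is present as well. The short large T antigen, ble and bGH poly(A) hits are flagged as fragments and are probably backbone remnants rather than functional elements.
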