Features (pLannotate 1.2.2; 16 found; start..end, strand, type, name):
     61..364     +  enhancer       CMV enhancer: human cytomegalovirus immediate early enhancer
    365..568     +  promoter       CMV promoter: human cytomegalovirus (CMV) immediate early promoter
    591..618     +  misc_feature   MCS (fragment): multiple cloning site
   1438..1474    +  misc_feature   MCS (fragment): multiple cloning site
   1476..2062    +  misc_feature   IRES2: internal ribosome entry site (IRES) of the encephalomyocarditis virus (EMCV)
   2063..2782    +  CDS            EGFP: the original enhanced GFP (Yang et al., 1996) mammalian codon-optimized
   2799..2882    +  CDS            large T antigen (fragment): large T antigen from SV40 (simian virus 40)
   2905..3026    +  polyA_signal   SV40 poly(A) signal: SV40 polyadenylation signal
   3060..3488    -  rep_origin     f1 ori (sequence partly withheld): f1 bacteriophage origin of replication; arrow indicates direction of (+) strand synthesis
   3515..3619    +  promoter       AmpR promoter: bla
   3621..3978    +  promoter       SV40 promoter: SV40 enhancer and early promoter
   4013..4807    +  CDS            NeoR/KanR: aminoglycoside phosphotransferase from Tn5; aph(3')-II (or nptII); confers resistance to neomycin, kanamycin, and G418 (Geneticin®)
   4828..4980    +  CDS            ble (fragment): BLE_KLEPN - Experimental evidence at protein level: Swiss-Prot protein existence level 1. Binding protein with a strong affinity to the bleomycin family of antibiotics. Binds to CL990; an antimitotic-antibiotic compound. From Klebsiella pneumoniae.
   5039..5086    +  polyA_signal   HSV TK poly(A) signal: herpes simplex virus thymidine kinase polyadenylation signal (Cole and Stacy, 1985)
   5177..5193    -  polyA_signal   bGH poly(A) signal (fragment): bovine growth hormone polyadenylation signal
   5415..6003    +  rep_origin     ori: high-copy-number ColE1/pMB1/pBR322/pUC origin of replication
>Addgene plasmid #128081 | NaVSp1 Ms CTD pIRES | addgene full sequence | sequence record 260025 | Addgene NGS Result
TAGTTATTAATAGTAATCAATTACGGGGTCATTAGTTCATAGCCCATATATGGAGTTCCGCGTTACATAA
CTTACGGTAAATGGCCCGCCTGGCTGACCGCCCAACGACCCCCGCCCATTGACGTCAATAATGACGTATG
TTCCCATAGTAACGCCAATAGGGACTTTCCATTGACGTCAATGGGTGGAGTATTTACGGTAAACTGCCCA
CTTGGCAGTACATCAAGTGTATCATATGCCAAGTACGCCCCCTATTGACGTCAATGACGGTAAATGGCCC
GCCTGGCATTATGCCCAGTACATGACCTTATGGGACTTTCCTACTTGGCAGTACATCTACGTATTAGTCA
TCGCTATTACCATGGTGATGCGGTTTTGGCAGTACATCAATGGGCGTGGATAGCGGTTTGACTCACGGGG
ATTTCCAAGTCTCCACCCCATTGACGTCAATGGGAGTTTGTTTTGGCACCAAAATCAACGGGACTTTCCA
AAATGTCGTAACAACTCCGCCCCATTGACGCAAATGGGCGGTAGGCGTGTACGGTGGGAGGTCTATATAA
GCAGAGCTGGTTTAGTGAACCGTCAGATCCGCTAGCGCTACCGGACTCAGATCTCGAGATGCAAAGAATG
CAGGCCTTTATCGACCGGCCCGGTTTCGGCCGGTTCATTACCGCCGTGATCATGCTGAACGCCGTCGTGC
TGGGGATGGAGACGTCGCCCTATCTGATGGAGCGGTGGGGCGGGCTGATCCTGGCCGCTGACCGTATCTG
CCTAGGCATCTTCATCGTCGAGATCGCGCTGAAACTGACGGCGCAGCGGCAGCGCTTTTTCCTGAACGGC
TGGAACCTGTTCGATTTCGTGATCGTCGGGATCGCCCTGATCCCCGCCGCCGGGGGTCTGTCGGTGCTGC
GGGCGCTGCGCATCCTGCGGGTGCTTCGCGTGATCTCGGTCGCGCCGCGCTTGCGCCGCGTGGTCGAAGG
CTTCATCACTGCGCTGCCCGGCATGGCCAGCGTGTTTCTGTTGATGACCATCATCTTCTACATCGGCGCG
GTGATCGCGACCAAGCTGTTCGCCGCCTCCTTTCCCGACTGGTTCGGCGATCTGGGTCTGTCGGCCTATA
CGCTGTTCCAGATCATGACGCTGGAAAGCTGGTCGATGGGCATCGTTCGCCCGGTGATGCAGGTCTATCC
CTATGCCTGGCTGTTCTTTGTCCCCTTCATCATGATCACCACATTTGCGGTGGTTAACCTGCTGGTCGGT
CTGATCGTGAACTCGATGGCCATCACCAAGGAACAGGAGGAAGAGGCCAAAACCGGCCACCACCAAGAGC
CTATTAGCCAAACATTGCTCCATCTGGGAGATCGCCTAGATAGGATCGAAAAGCAGCTTGCGCAAAACAA
CGAGCTCTTACAACGACAACAGCCGCAAAAAAAATAGGAATTCTGCAGTCGACGGTACCGCGGGCCCGGG
ATCCGCCCCTCTCCCTCCCCCCCCCCTAACGTTACTGGCCGAAGCCGCTTGGAATAAGGCCGGTGTGCGT
TTGTCTATATGTTATTTTCCACCATATTGCCGTCTTTTGGCAATGTGAGGGCCCGGAAACCTGGCCCTGT
CTTCTTGACGAGCATTCCTAGGGGTCTTTCCCCTCTCGCCAAAGGAATGCAAGGTCTGTTGAATGTCGTG
AAGGAAGCAGTTCCTCTGGAAGCTTCTTGAAGACAAACAACGTCTGTAGCGACCCTTTGCAGGCAGCGGA
ACCCCCCACCTGGCGACAGGTGCCTCTGCGGCCAAAAGCCACGTGTATAAGATACACCTGCAAAGGCGGC
ACAACCCCAGTGCCACGTTGTGAGTTGGATAGTTGTGGAAAGAGTCAAATGGCTCTCCTCAAGCGTATTC
AACAAGGGGCTGAAGGATGCCCAGAAGGTACCCCATTGTATGGGATCTGATCTGGGGCCTCGGTACACAT
GCTTTACATGTGTTTAGTCGAGGTTAAAAAAACGTCTAGGCCCCCCGAACCACGGGGACGTGGTTTTCCT
TTGAAAAACACGATGATAATATGGCCACAACCATGGTGAGCAAGGGCGAGGAGCTGTTCACCGGGGTGGT
GCCCATCCTGGTCGAGCTGGACGGCGACGTAAACGGCCACAAGTTCAGCGTGTCCGGCGAGGGCGAGGGC
GATGCCACCTACGGCAAGCTGACCCTGAAGTTCATCTGCACCACCGGCAAGCTGCCCGTGCCCTGGCCCA
CCCTCGTGACCACCCTGACCTACGGCGTGCAGTGCTTCAGCCGCTACCCCGACCACATGAAGCAGCACGA
CTTCTTCAAGTCCGCCATGCCCGAAGGCTACGTCCAGGAGCGCACCATCTTCTTCAAGGACGACGGCAAC
TACAAGACCCGCGCCGAGGTGAAGTTCGAGGGCGACACCCTGGTGAACCGCATCGAGCTGAAGGGCATCG
ACTTCAAGGAGGACGGCAACATCCTGGGGCACAAGCTGGAGTACAACTACAACAGCCACAACGTCTATAT
CATGGCCGACAAGCAGAAGAACGGCATCAAGGTGAACTTCAAGATCCGCCACAACATCGAGGACGGCAGC
GTGCAGCTCGCCGACCACTACCAGCAGAACACCCCCATCGGCGACGGCCCCGTGCTGCTGCCCGACAACC
ACTACCTGAGCACCCAGTCCGCCCTGAGCAAAGACCCCAACGAGAAGCGCGATCACATGGTCCTGCTGGA
GTTCGTGACCGCCGCCGGGATCACTCTCGGCATGGACGAGCTGTACAAGTAAAGCGGCCGCGACTCTAGA
TCATAATCAGCCATACCACATTTGTAGAGGTTTTACTTGCTTTAAAAAACCTCCCACACCTCCCCCTGAA
CCTGAAACATAAAATGAATGCAATTGTTGTTGTTAACTTGTTTATTGCAGCTTATAATGGTTACAAATAA
AGCAATAGCATCACAAATTTCACAAATAAAGCATTTTTTTCACTGCATTCTAGTTGTGGTTTGTCCAAAC
TCATCAATGTATCTTAAGGCGTAAATTGTAAGCGTTAATATTTTGTTAAAATTCGCGTTAAATTTTTGTT
AAATCAGCTCATTTTTTAACCAATAGGCCGAAATCGGCAAAATCCCTTATAAATCAAAAGAATAGACCGA
GATAGGGT
[37 nt withheld, positions 3159-3195]
AAAGAACGTGGACTCCAACGTCAAAGG
[49 nt withheld, positions 3223-3271]
T
[91 nt withheld, positions 3273-3363]
G
[124 nt withheld, positions 3365-3488]
CAGGTGGCACTTTTCGGGGAAATGTGCGCGGAACCCCTATTTGTTTATTTTTCTAAATACATTCAAATAT
GTATCCGCTCATGAGACAATAACCCTGATAAATGCTTCAATAATATTGAAAAAGGAAGAGTCCTGAGGCG
GAAAGAACCAGCTGTGGAATGTGTGTCAGTTAGGGTGTGGAAAGTCCCCAGGCTCCCCAGCAGGCAGAAG
TATGCAAAGCATGCATCTCAATTAGTCAGCAACCAGGTGTGGAAAGTCCCCAGGCTCCCCAGCAGGCAGA
AGTATGCAAAGCATGCATCTCAATTAGTCAGCAACCATAGTCCCGCCCCTAACTCCGCCCATCCCGCCCC
TAACTCCGCCCAGTTCCGCCCATTCTCCGCCCCATGGCTGACTAATTTTTTTTATTTATGCAGAGGCCGA
GGCCGCCTCGGCCTCTGAGCTATTCCAGAAGTAGTGAGGAGGCTTTTTTGGAGGCCTAGGCTTTTGCAAA
GATCGATCAAGAGACAGGATGAGGATCGTTTCGCATGATTGAACAAGATGGATTGCACGCAGGTTCTCCG
GCCGCTTGGGTGGAGAGGCTATTCGGCTATGACTGGGCACAACAGACAATCGGCTGCTCTGATGCCGCCG
TGTTCCGGCTGTCAGCGCAGGGGCGCCCGGTTCTTTTTGTCAAGACCGACCTGTCCGGTGCCCTGAATGA
ACTGCAAGACGAGGCAGCGCGGCTATCGTGGCTGGCCACGACGGGCGTTCCTTGCGCAGCTGTGCTCGAC
GTTGTCACTGAAGCGGGAAGGGACTGGCTGCTATTGGGCGAAGTGCCGGGGCAGGATCTCCTGTCATCTC
ACCTTGCTCCTGCCGAGAAAGTATCCATCATGGCTGATGCAATGCGGCGGCTGCATACGCTTGATCCGGC
TACCTGCCCATTCGACCACCAAGCGAAACATCGCATCGAGCGAGCACGTACTCGGATGGAAGCCGGTCTT
GTCGATCAGGATGATCTGGACGAAGAGCATCAGGGGCTCGCGCCAGCCGAACTGTTCGCCAGGCTCAAGG
CGAGCATGCCCGACGGCGAGGATCTCGTCGTGACCCATGGCGATGCCTGCTTGCCGAATATCATGGTGGA
AAATGGCCGCTTTTCTGGATTCATCGACTGTGGCCGGCTGGGTGTGGCGGACCGCTATCAGGACATAGCG
TTGGCTACCCGTGATATTGCTGAAGAGCTTGGCGGCGAATGGGCTGACCGCTTCCTCGTGCTTTACGGTA
TCGCCGCTCCCGATTCGCAGCGCATCGCCTTCTATCGCCTTCTTGACGAGTTCTTCTGAGCGGGACTCTG
GGGTTCGAAATGACCGACCAAGCGACGCCCAACCTGCCATCACGAGATTTCGATTCCACCGCCGCCTTCT
ATGAAAGGTTGGGCTTCGGAATCGTTTTCCGGGACGCCGGCTGGATGATCCTCCAGCGCGGGGATCTCAT
GCTGGAGTTCTTCGCCCACCCTAGGGGGAGGCTAACTGAAACACGGAAGGAGACAATACCGGAAGGAACC
CGCGCTATGACGGCAATAAAAAGACAGAATAAAACGCACGGTGTTGGGTCGTTTGTTCATAAACGCGGGG
TTCGGTCCCAGGGCTGGCACTCTGTCGATACCCCACCGAGACCCCATTGGGGCCAATACGCCCGCGTTTC
TTCCTTTTCCCCACCCCACCCCCCAAGTTCGGGTGAAGGCCCAGGGCTCGCAGCCAACGTCGGGGCGGCA
GGCCCTGCCATAGCCTCAGGTTACTCATATATACTTTAGATTGATTTAAAACTTCATTTTTAATTTAAAA
GGATCTAGGTGAAGATCCTTTTTGATAATCTCATGACCAAAATCCCTTAACGTGAGTTTTCGTTCCACTG
AGCGTCAGACCCCGTAGAAAAGATCAAAGGATCTTCTTGAGATCCTTTTTTTCTGCGCGTAATCTGCTGC
TTGCAAACAAAAAAACCACCGCTACCAGCGGTGGTTTGTTTGCCGGATCAAGAGCTACCAACTCTTTTTC
CGAAGGTAACTGGCTTCAGCAGAGCGCAGATACCAAATACTGTTCTTCTAGTGTAGCCGTAGTTAGGCCA
CCACTTCAAGAACTCTGTAGCACCGCCTACATACCTCGCTCTGCTAATCCTGTTACCAGTGGCTGCTGCC
AGTGGCGATAAGTCGTGTCTTACCGGGTTGGACTCAAGACGATAGTTACCGGATAAGGCGCAGCGGTCGG
GCTGAACGGGGGGTTCGTGCACACAGCCCAGCTTGGAGCGAACGACCTACACCGAACTGAGATACCTACA
GCGTGAGCTATGAGAAAGCGCCACGCTTCCCGAAGGGAGAAAGGCGGACAGGTATCCGGTAAGCGGCAGG
GTCGGAACAGGAGAGCGCACGAGGGAGCTTCCAGGGGGAAACGCCTGGTATCTTTATAGTCCTGTCGGGT
TTCGCCACCTCTGACTTGAGCGTCGATTTTTGTGATGCTCGTCAGGGGGGCGGAGCCTATGGAAAAACGC
CAGCAACGCGGCCTTTTTACGGTTCCTGGCCTTTTGCTGGCCTTTTGCTCACATGTTCTTTCCTGCGTTA
TCCCCTGATTCTGTGGATAACCGTATTACCGCCATGCAT
